Addgene plasmid #78863: pPA-RL-FL
Purpose: DULIP Tandem Construct used for data normalization
Depositing lab: Erich Wanker. Depositing organization: Max-Delbrueck-Centrum fuer Molekulare Medizin (MDC). Publication: DULIP: A Dual Luminescence-Based Co-Immunoprecipitation Assay for Interactome Mapping in Mammalian Cells. Trepte P, Buntru A, Klockmeier K, Willmore L, Arumughan A, Secker C, Zenkner M, Brusendorf L, Rau K, Redel A, Wanker EE. J Mol Biol. 2015 Oct 23;427(21):3375-88. doi: 10.1016/j.jmb.2015.08.003. Epub 2015 Aug 8. PubMed 26264872.
Backbone
  Vector backbone: pcDNA3.1(+)
  Backbone size w/o insert (bp): 5428
  Modifications to backbone: Protein A, Renilla luciferase, Firefly luciferase inserted via LR reaction
  Vector type: Mammalian Expression ; Expression vector
  Selectable markers: Neomycin (select with G418)
Growth in bacteria
  Bacterial resistance: Ampicillin, 100 μg/mL
  Growth temperature: 37°C
  Growth strain: DH5alpha
  Copy number: Unknown
Gene/Insert
  Gene/Insert name: Firefly
  Species: Photuris lucicrescens
  Insert size (bp): 1650
  Promoter: CMV
  Tag / fusion protein: Protein A, Renilla luciferase (N terminal on insert)
  Cloning method: Gateway Cloning
  Sequencing primers: 5′ CMVF_pcDNA3, T7F; 3′ bGH reverse
Terms and licenses: Academic/Nonprofit Terms; Industry Terms: Not Available to Industry
How to cite: pPA-RL-FL was a gift from Erich Wanker (Addgene plasmid # 78863 ; http://n2t.net/addgene:78863 ; RRID:Addgene_78863)
