[The description below was written by a language model from this plasmid's Addgene catalogue record.]
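Description:
pPA-RL-FL is a mammalian expression plasmid built on the pcDNA3.1(+) backbone (about 5.4 kb before insertion) and serves as the tandem control construct of the DULIP (dual luminescence-based co-immunoprecipitation) assay system. It is propagated in E. coli under ampicillin selection, and it carries a neomycin resistance marker that allows G418 selection of transfected mammalian cells. The record lists the copy number as unknown, and no feature table is provided, so backbone elements beyond those named in the catalogue fields cannot be confirmed individually.

The payload is a single fusion open reading frame driven by the CMV promoter, a strong constitutive promoter for mammalian cells. The insert is a firefly luciferase coding sequence of roughly 1.65 kb, with the species recorded as Photuris lucicrescens. It was introduced by a Gateway LR recombination reaction so that it sits downstream of an N-terminal Protein A tag and Renilla luciferase. The resulting protein therefore joins three functional modules in one polypeptide: Protein A, which binds immunoglobulin and allows capture on antibody-coated surfaces, plus two luciferases with distinct substrates that can be read out separately.

In a DULIP experiment, a Protein A–Renilla-tagged bait and a firefly-tagged prey would normally be expressed from separate constructs, and the interaction is scored by how much firefly signal co-precipitates with the bait. Because pPA-RL-FL physically links both luciferases, it should give a fixed ratio of the two activities after pull-down. This is consistent with its stated purpose as a reference for data normalization.
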