>Addgene plasmid #78863 | pPA-RL-FL | addgene partial sequence | sequence record 151571 | CMV-F 5'-CGCAAATGGGCGGTAGGCGTG-3'
AGCAGAGCTCTCTGGCTAACTAGAGAACCCACTGCTTACTGGCTTATCGAAATTAATACGACTCACTATA
GGGAGACCCAAGCTGGCTAGCGTTTAAACTTAAGCTTGGTACCGAGCTCGGATCCGCCGCCACCATGGTT
GCGCAACACGATGAAGCCGTGGACAACAAATTCAACAAAGAACAACAAAACGCGTTCTATGAGATCTTAC
ATTTACCTAACTTAAACGAAGAACAACGAAACGCCTTCATCCAAAGTTTAAAAGATGACCCAAGCCAAAG
CGCTAACCTTTTAGCAGAAGCTAAAAAGCTAAATGATGCTCAGGCGCCGAAAGTAGACAACAAATTCAAC
AAAGAACAACAAAACGCGTTCTATGAGATCTTACATTTACCTAACTTAAACGAAGAACAACGAAACGCCT
TCATCCAAAGTTTAAAAGATGACCCAAGCCAAAGCGCTAACCTTTTAGCAGAAGCTAAAAAGCTAAATGG
TGCTCAGGCGCCGAAAGTAGACGCGAATTCGATGGCTTCCAAGGTGTACGACCCCGAGCAACGCAAACGC
ATGATCACTGGGCCTCAGTGGTGGGCTCGCTGCAAGCAAATGAACGTGCTGGACTCCTTCATCAACTACT
ATGATTCCGAGAAGCACGCCGAGAACGCCGTGATTTTTCTGCATGGTAACGCTGCCTCCAGCTACCTGTG
GAGGCACGTCGTGCCTCACATCGAGCCCGTGGCTAGATGCATCATCCCTGATCTGATCGGAATGGGTAAG
TCCGGCAAGAGCGGGAATGGCTCATATCGCCTCCTGGATCACTACAAGTACCTCACCGCTTGGTTCGAGC
TGCTGAACCTTCCAAAGAAAATCATCTTTGTGGGCCACGACTGGGGGGCTTGTCTGGCCTT
