>Addgene plasmid #78863 | pPA-RL-FL | addgene partial sequence | sequence record 151573 | BGH-rev 5'-TAGAAGGCACAGTCGAGG-3'
CCTCTAGAGCGGCCGCGATATCACCACTTTGTACAAGAAAGCTGGGTCCACGGCGATCTTTCCGCCCTTC
TTGGCCTTTATGAGGATCTCTCTGATTTTTCTTGCGTCGAGTTTTCCGGTAAGACCTTTCGGTACTTCGT
CCACAAACACAACTCCTCCGCGCAACTTTTTCGCGGTTGTTACTTGACTGGCGACGTAATCCACGATCTC
TTTTTCCGTCATCGTCTTTCCGTGCTCCAAAACAACAACGGCGGCGGGAAGTTCACCGGCGTCATCGTCG
GGAAGACCTGCGACACCTGCGTCGAAGATGTTGGGGTGTTGGAGCAAGATGGATTCCAATTCAGCGGGAG
CCACCTGATAGCCTTTGTACTTAATCAGAGACTTCAGGCGGTCAACGATGAAGAAGTGTTCGTCTTCGTC
CCAGTAAGCTATGTCTCCAGAATGTAGCCATCCATCCTTGTCAATCAAGGCGTTGGTCGCTTCCGGATTG
TTTACATAACCGGACATAATCATAGGACCTCTCACACACAGTTCGCCTCTTTGATTAACGCCCAGCGTTT
TCCCGGTATCCAGATCCACAACCTTCGCTTCAAAAAATGGAACAACTTTACCGACCGCGCCCGGTTTATC
ATCCCCCTCGGGTGTAATCAGAATAGCTGATGTAGTCTCAGTGAGCCCATATCCTTGCCTGATACCTGGC
AGATGGAACCTCTTGGCAACCGCTTCCCCGACTTCCTTAGAGAGGGGAGCGCCACCAGAAGCAATTTCGT
GTAAATTAGATAAATCGTATTTGTCAATCAGAGTGCTTTTGGCGAAGAAGGAGAATAGGGTTGGCACCAG
CAGCGCACTTTGAATCTTGTAATCCTGAAGGCTCCTCAGAAACAGCTCTTCTTCAAATCTATACATTAAG
ACGACTCGAAATCCACATATCAAATATCCGAGTGTAGTAAACATTCCAAAACCGTGATGGAATGGAACAA
CACTTAAAATCGCAGTATCCGGAATGATTTGATTGCCAAAAATAGGATCTCTGGCATGCGAGAATCTCAC
GCAGGCAGTTCTATGAGGC
