LOCUS       Exported 8436 bp ds-DNA circular SYN 12-MAY-2021
DEFINITION  DULIP Tandem Construct used for data normalization.
ACCESSION   .
VERSION     .
KEYWORDS    pPA-RL-FL
SOURCE      synthetic DNA construct
  ORGANISM  synthetic DNA construct
REFERENCE   1 (bases 1 to 8436)
  AUTHORS   Trepte P, Buntru A, Klockmeier K, Willmore L, Arumughan A, Secker C,
            Zenkner M, Brusendorf L, Rau K, Redel A, Wanker EE
  TITLE     DULIP: A Dual Luminescence-Based Co-Immunoprecipitation Assay for
            Interactome Mapping in Mammalian Cells.
  JOURNAL   J Mol Biol. 2015 Oct 23;427(21):3375-88. doi:
            10.1016/j.jmb.2015.08.003. Epub 2015 Aug 8.
  PUBMED    26264872
REFERENCE   2 (bases 1 to 8436)
  AUTHORS   .
  TITLE     Direct Submission
  JOURNAL   Exported May 12, 2021 from SnapGene Server 1.1.58
            http://www.snapgene.com
FEATURES             Location/Qualifiers
     source          1..8436
                     /organism="synthetic DNA construct"
                     /mol_type="other DNA"
     primer_bind     complement(46..65)
                     /label=pRS-marker
                     /note="pRS vectors, use to sequence yeast selectable
                     marker"
     enhancer        237..616
                     /label=CMV enhancer
                     /note="human cytomegalovirus immediate early enhancer"
     promoter        617..820
                     /label=CMV promoter
                     /note="human cytomegalovirus (CMV) immediate early
                     promoter"
     primer_bind     771..791
                     /label=CMV-F
                     /note="Human CMV immediate early promoter, forward primer"
     primer_bind     865..884
                     /label=T7
                     /note="T7 promoter, forward primer"
     promoter        865..883
                     /label=T7 promoter
                     /note="promoter for bacteriophage T7 RNA polymerase"
     regulatory      940..949
                     /regulatory_class="other"
                     /note="vertebrate consensus sequence for strong initiation
                     of translation (Kozak, 1987)"
     CDS             970..1143
                     /codon_start=1
                     /product="IgG-binding unit of Staphylococcus aureus protein
                     A"
                     /label=ProtA
                     /translation="VDNKFNKEQQNAFYEILHLPNLNEEQRNAFIQSLKDDPSQSANLL
                     AEAKKLNDAQAPK"
     CDS             1147..1317
                     /codon_start=1
                     /product="IgG-binding unit of Staphylococcus aureus protein
                     A"
                     /label=ProtA
                     /translation="DNKFNKEQQNAFYEILHLPNLNEEQRNAFIQSLKDDPSQSANLLA
                     EAKKLNGAQAPK"
     CDS             1333..2265
                     /codon_start=1
                     /product="Renilla luciferase"
                     /label=hRluc
                     /note="human codon-optimized"
                     /translation="MASKVYDPEQRKRMITGPQWWARCKQMNVLDSFINYYDSEKHAEN
                     AVIFLHGNAASSYLWRHVVPHIEPVARCIIPDLIGMGKSGKSGNGSYRLLDHYKYLTAW
                     FELLNLPKKIIFVGHDWGACLAFHYSYEHQDKIKAIVHAESVVDVIESWDEWPDIEEDI
                     ALIKSEEGEKMVLENNFFVETMLPSKIMRKLEPEEFAAYLEPFKEKGEVRRPTLSWPRE
                     IPLVKGGKPDVVQIVRNYNAYLRASDDLPKMFIESDPGFFSNAIVEGAKKFPNTEFVKV
                     KGLHFSQEDAPDEMGKYIKSFVERVLKNEQ"
     protein_bind    2278..2302
                     /gene="mutant version of attB"
                     /label=attB1
                     /bound_moiety="BP Clonase(TM)"
                     /note="recombination site for the Gateway(R) BP reaction"
     regulatory      2305..2314
                     /regulatory_class="other"
                     /note="vertebrate consensus sequence for strong initiation
                     of translation (Kozak, 1987)"
     CDS             2311..3960
                     /codon_start=1
                     /gene="luc+"
                     /product="firefly luciferase"
                     /label=luciferase
                     /note="enhanced luc+ version of the luciferase gene"
                     /translation="MEDAKNIKKGPAPFYPLEDGTAGEQLHKAMKRYALVPGTIAFTDA
                     HIEVDITYAEYFEMSVRLAEAMKRYGLNTNHRIVVCSENSLQFFMPVLGALFIGVAVAP
                     ANDIYNERELLNSMGISQPTVVFVSKKGLQKILNVQKKLPIIQKIIIMDSKTDYQGFQS
                     MYTFVTSHLPPGFNEYDFVPESFDRDKTIALIMNSSGSTGLPKGVALPHRTACVRFSHA
                     RDPIFGNQIIPDTAILSVVPFHHGFGMFTTLGYLICGFRVVLMYRFEEELFLRSLQDYK
                     IQSALLVPTLFSFFAKSTLIDKYDLSNLHEIASGGAPLSKEVGEAVAKRFHLPGIRQGY
                     GLTETTSAILITPEGDDKPGAVGKVVPFFEAKVVDLDTGKTLGVNQRGELCVRGPMIMS
                     GYVNNPEATNALIDKDGWLHSGDIAYWDEDEHFFIVDRLKSLIKYKGYQVAPAELESIL
                     LQHPNIFDAGVAGLPDDDAGELPAAVVVLEHGKTMTEKEIVDYVASQVTTAKKLRGGVV
                     FVDEVPKGLTGKLDARKIREILIKAKKGGKIAV"
     primer_bind     complement(2377..2395)
                     /label=LucNrev
                     /note="Firefly luciferase, reverse primer"
     protein_bind    complement(3962..3986)
                     /gene="mutant version of attB"
                     /label=attB2
                     /bound_moiety="BP Clonase(TM)"
                     /note="recombination site for the Gateway(R) BP reaction"
     primer_bind     complement(4032..4049)
                     /label=BGH-rev
                     /note="Bovine growth hormone terminator, reverse primer.
                     Also called BGH reverse"
     polyA_signal    4038..4262
                     /label=bGH poly(A) signal
                     /note="bovine growth hormone polyadenylation signal"
     rep_origin      4308..4736
                     /direction=RIGHT
                     /label=f1 ori
                     /note="f1 bacteriophage origin of replication; arrow
                     indicates direction of (+) strand synthesis"
     primer_bind     complement(4395..4414)
                     /label=F1ori-R
                     /note="F1 origin, reverse primer"
     primer_bind     4605..4626
                     /label=F1ori-F
                     /note="F1 origin, forward primer"
     primer_bind     complement(4745..4765)
                     /label=pBABE 3'
                     /note="SV40 enhancer, reverse primer for pBABE vectors"
     promoter        4750..5079
                     /label=SV40 promoter
                     /note="SV40 enhancer and early promoter"
     rep_origin      4930..5065
                     /label=SV40 ori
                     /note="SV40 origin of replication"
     primer_bind     4992..5011
                     /label=SV40pro-F
                     /note="SV40 promoter/origin, forward primer"
     CDS             5146..5940
                     /codon_start=1
                     /gene="aph(3')-II (or nptII)"
                     /product="aminoglycoside phosphotransferase from Tn5"
                     /label=NeoR/KanR
                     /note="confers resistance to neomycin, kanamycin, and G418
                     (Geneticin(R))"
                     /translation="MIEQDGLHAGSPAAWVERLFGYDWAQQTIGCSDAAVFRLSAQGRP
                     VLFVKTDLSGALNELQDEAARLSWLATTGVPCAAVLDVVTEAGRDWLLLGEVPGQDLLS
                     SHLAPAEKVSIMADAMRRLHTLDPATCPFDHQAKHRIERARTRMEAGLVDQDDLDEEHQ
                     GLAPAELFARLKARMPDGEDLVVTHGDACLPNIMVENGRFSGFIDCGRLGVADRYQDIA
                     LATRDIAEELGGEWADRFLVLYGIAAPDSQRIAFYRLLDEFF"
     primer_bind     complement(5200..5219)
                     /label=Neo-R
                     /note="Neomycin resistance gene, reverse primer"
     primer_bind     5810..5829
                     /label=Neo-F
                     /note="Neomycin resistance gene, forward primer"
     polyA_signal    6114..6235
                     /label=SV40 poly(A) signal
                     /note="SV40 polyadenylation signal"
     primer_bind     complement(6151..6170)
                     /label=SV40pA-R
                     /note="SV40 polyA, reverse primer"
     primer_bind     6205..6224
                     /label=EBV-rev
                     /note="SV40 polyA terminator, reverse primer"
     primer_bind     complement(6284..6300)
                     /label=M13 rev
                     /note="common sequencing primer, one of multiple similar
                     variants"
     primer_bind     complement(6284..6300)
                     /label=M13 Reverse
                     /note="In lacZ gene. Also called M13-rev"
     primer_bind     complement(6297..6319)
                     /label=M13/pUC Reverse
                     /note="In lacZ gene"
     protein_bind    6308..6324
                     /label=lac operator
                     /bound_moiety="lac repressor encoded by lacI"
                     /note="The lac repressor binds to the lac operator to
                     inhibit transcription in E. coli. This inhibition can be
                     relieved by adding lactose or
                     isopropyl-beta-D-thiogalactopyranoside (IPTG)."
     promoter        complement(6332..6362)
                     /label=lac promoter
                     /note="promoter for the E. coli lac operon"
     protein_bind    6377..6398
                     /label=CAP binding site
                     /bound_moiety="E. coli catabolite activator protein"
                     /note="CAP binding activates transcription in the presence
                     of cAMP."
     primer_bind     complement(6515..6532)
                     /label=L4440
                     /note="L4440 vector, forward primer"
     rep_origin      complement(6686..7271)
                     /direction=LEFT
                     /label=ori
                     /note="high-copy-number ColE1/pMB1/pBR322/pUC origin of
                     replication"
     primer_bind     complement(6766..6785)
                     /label=pBR322ori-F
                     /note="pBR322 origin, forward primer"
     CDS             complement(7442..8302)
                     /codon_start=1
                     /gene="bla"
                     /product="beta-lactamase"
                     /label=AmpR
                     /note="confers resistance to ampicillin, carbenicillin, and
                     related antibiotics"
                     /translation="MSIQHFRVALIPFFAAFCLPVFAHPETLVKVKDAEDQLGARVGYI
                     ELDLNSGKILESFRPEERFPMMSTFKVLLCGAVLSRIDAGQEQLGRRIHYSQNDLVEYS
                     PVTEKHLTDGMTVRELCSAAITMSDNTAANLLLTTIGGPKELTAFLHNMGDHVTRLDRW
                     EPELNEAIPNDERDTTMPVAMATTLRKLLTGELLTLASRQQLIDWMEADKVAGPLLRSA
                     LPAGWFIADKSGAGERGSRGIIAALGPDGKPSRIVVIYTTGSQATMDERNRQIAEIGAS
                     LIKHW"
     primer_bind     8065..8084
                     /label=Amp-R
                     /note="Ampicillin resistance gene, reverse primer"
     promoter        complement(8303..8407)
                     /gene="bla"
                     /label=AmpR promoter
ORIGIN
        1 tcgacggatc gggagatctc ccgatcccct atggtgcact ctcagtacaa tctgctctga
       61 tgccgcatag ttaagccagt atctgctccc tgcttgtgtg ttggaggtcg ctgagtagtg
      121 cgcgagcaaa atttaagcta caacaaggca aggcttgacc gacaattgca tgaagaatct
      181 gcttagggtt aggcgttttg cgctgcttcg cgatgtacgg gccagatata cgcgttgaca
      241 ttgattattg actagttatt aatagtaatc aattacgggg tcattagttc atagcccata
      301 tatggagttc cgcgttacat aacttacggt aaatggcccg cctggctgac cgcccaacga
      361 cccccgccca ttgacgtcaa taatgacgta tgttcccata gtaacgccaa tagggacttt
      421 ccattgacgt caatgggtgg agtatttacg gtaaactgcc cacttggcag tacatcaagt
      481 gtatcatatg ccaagtacgc cccctattga cgtcaatgac ggtaaatggc ccgcctggca
      541 ttatgcccag tacatgacct tatgggactt tcctacttgg cagtacatct acgtattagt
      601 catcgctatt accatggtga tgcggttttg gcagtacatc aatgggcgtg gatagcggtt
      661 tgactcacgg ggatttccaa gtctccaccc cattgacgtc aatgggagtt tgttttggca
      721 ccaaaatcaa cgggactttc caaaatgtcg taacaactcc gccccattga cgcaaatggg
      781 cggtaggcgt gtacggtggg aggtctatat aagcagagct ctctggctaa ctagagaacc
      841 cactgcttac tggcttatcg aaattaatac gactcactat agggagaccc aagctggcta
      901 gcgtttaaac ttaagcttgg taccgagctc ggatccgccg ccaccatggt tgcgcaacac
      961 gatgaagccg tggacaacaa attcaacaaa gaacaacaaa acgcgttcta tgagatctta
     1021 catttaccta acttaaacga agaacaacga aacgccttca tccaaagttt aaaagatgac
     1081 ccaagccaaa gcgctaacct tttagcagaa gctaaaaagc taaatgatgc tcaggcgccg
     1141 aaagtagaca acaaattcaa caaagaacaa caaaacgcgt tctatgagat cttacattta
     1201 cctaacttaa acgaagaaca acgaaacgcc ttcatccaaa gtttaaaaga tgacccaagc
     1261 caaagcgcta accttttagc agaagctaaa aagctaaatg gtgctcaggc gccgaaagta
     1321 gacgcgaatt cgatggcttc caaggtgtac gaccccgagc aacgcaaacg catgatcact
     1381 gggcctcagt ggtgggctcg ctgcaagcaa atgaacgtgc tggactcctt catcaactac
     1441 tatgattccg agaagcacgc cgagaacgcc gtgatttttc tgcatggtaa cgctgcctcc
     1501 agctacctgt ggaggcacgt cgtgcctcac atcgagcccg tggctagatg catcatccct
     1561 gatctgatcg gaatgggtaa gtccggcaag agcgggaatg gctcatatcg cctcctggat
     1621 cactacaagt acctcaccgc ttggttcgag ctgctgaacc ttccaaagaa aatcatcttt
     1681 gtgggccacg actggggggc ttgtctggcc tttcactact cctacgagca ccaagacaag
     1741 atcaaggcca tcgtccatgc tgagagtgtc gtggacgtga tcgagtcctg ggacgagtgg
     1801 cctgacatcg aggaggatat cgccctgatc aagagcgaag agggcgagaa aatggtgctt
     1861 gagaataact tcttcgtcga gaccatgctc ccaagcaaga tcatgcggaa actggagcct
     1921 gaggagttcg ctgcctacct ggagccattc aaggagaagg gcgaggttag acggcctacc
     1981 ctctcctggc ctcgcgagat ccctctcgtt aagggaggca agcccgacgt cgtccagatt
     2041 gtccgcaact acaacgccta ccttcgggcc agcgacgatc tgcctaagat gttcatcgag
     2101 tccgaccctg ggttcttttc caacgctatt gtcgagggag ctaagaagtt ccctaacacc
     2161 gagttcgtga aggtgaaggg cctccacttc agccaggagg acgctccaga tgaaatgggt
     2221 aagtacatca agagcttcgt ggagcgcgtg ctgaagaacg agcagctcga ggatatcaca
     2281 agtttgtaca aaaaagcagg cttcgccacc atggaagacg ccaaaaacat aaagaaaggc
     2341 ccggcgccat tctatccgct ggaagatgga accgctggag agcaactgca taaggctatg
     2401 aagagatacg ccctggttcc tggaacaatt gcttttacag atgcacatat cgaggtggac
     2461 atcacttacg ctgagtactt cgaaatgtcc gttcggttgg cagaagctat gaaacgatat
     2521 gggctgaata caaatcacag aatcgtcgta tgcagtgaaa actctcttca attctttatg
     2581 ccggtgttgg gcgcgttatt tatcggagtt gcagttgcgc ccgcgaacga catttataat
     2641 gaacgtgaat tgctcaacag tatgggcatt tcgcagccta ccgtggtgtt cgtttccaaa
     2701 aaggggttgc aaaaaatttt gaacgtgcaa aaaaagctcc caatcatcca aaaaattatt
     2761 atcatggatt ctaaaacgga ttaccaggga tttcagtcga tgtacacgtt cgtcacatct
     2821 catctacctc ccggttttaa tgaatacgat tttgtgccag agtccttcga tagggacaag
     2881 acaattgcac tgatcatgaa ctcctctgga tctactggtc tgcctaaagg tgtcgctctg
     2941 cctcatagaa ctgcctgcgt gagattctcg catgccagag atcctatttt tggcaatcaa
     3001 atcattccgg atactgcgat tttaagtgtt gttccattcc atcacggttt tggaatgttt
     3061 actacactcg gatatttgat atgtggattt cgagtcgtct taatgtatag atttgaagaa
     3121 gagctgtttc tgaggagcct tcaggattac aagattcaaa gtgcgctgct ggtgccaacc
     3181 ctattctcct tcttcgccaa aagcactctg attgacaaat acgatttatc taatttacac
     3241 gaaattgctt ctggtggcgc tcccctctct aaggaagtcg gggaagcggt tgccaagagg
     3301 ttccatctgc caggtatcag gcaaggatat gggctcactg agactacatc agctattctg
     3361 attacacccg agggggatga taaaccgggc gcggtcggta aagttgttcc attttttgaa
     3421 gcgaaggttg tggatctgga taccgggaaa acgctgggcg ttaatcaaag aggcgaactg
     3481 tgtgtgagag gtcctatgat tatgtccggt tatgtaaaca atccggaagc gaccaacgcc
     3541 ttgattgaca aggatggatg gctacattct ggagacatag cttactggga cgaagacgaa
     3601 cacttcttca tcgttgaccg cctgaagtct ctgattaagt acaaaggcta tcaggtggct
     3661 cccgctgaat tggaatccat cttgctccaa caccccaaca tcttcgacgc aggtgtcgca
     3721 ggtcttcccg acgatgacgc cggtgaactt cccgccgccg ttgttgtttt ggagcacgga
     3781 aagacgatga cggaaaaaga gatcgtggat tacgtcgcca gtcaagtaac aaccgcgaaa
     3841 aagttgcgcg gaggagttgt gtttgtggac gaagtaccga aaggtcttac cggaaaactc
     3901 gacgcaagaa aaatcagaga gatcctcata aaggccaaga agggcggaaa gatcgccgtg
     3961 gacccagctt tcttgtacaa agtggtgata tcgcggccgc tctagagggc ccgtttaaac
     4021 ccgctgatca gcctcgactg tgccttctag ttgccagcca tctgttgttt gcccctcccc
     4081 cgtgccttcc ttgaccctgg aaggtgccac tcccactgtc ctttcctaat aaaatgagga
     4141 aattgcatcg cattgtctga gtaggtgtca ttctattctg gggggtgggg tggggcagga
     4201 cagcaagggg gaggattggg aagacaatag caggcatgct ggggatgcgg tgggctctat
     4261 ggcttctgag gcggaaagaa ccagctgggg ctctaggggg tatccccnnn nnnnnnnnnn
     4321 nnnnnnnnnn nnnnnnnnnn nnnnnnnnnn nnnnnnnnnn nnnnnnnnnn nnnnnnnnnn
     4381 nnnnnnnnnn nnnnnnnnnn nnnnnnnnnn nnnnnnnnnn nnnnnnnnnn ncnnnnnnnn
     4441 nnnnnnnnnn nnnnnnnnnn nnnnnnnnnn nnnnnnnnnn nnnnnnnnnn nnnnnnnnnn
     4501 nnnnnnnnnn nnnnnnnnnn nnnannnnnn nnnnnnnnnn nnnnnnnnnn nnnnnnnnnn
     4561 nnnnnnnnnn nnncctttga cgttggagtc cacgttcttt aatagtggac tcttgttcca
     4621 aactggaaca acactcaacc ctatctcggt ctattctttt gatttataag ggattttgcc
     4681 gatttcggcc tattggttaa aaaatgagct gatttaacaa aaatttaacg cgaattaatt
     4741 ctgtggaatg tgtgtcagtt agggtgtgga aagtccccag gctccccagc aggcagaagt
     4801 atgcaaagca tgcatctcaa ttagtcagca accaggtgtg gaaagtcccc aggctcccca
     4861 gcaggcagaa gtatgcaaag catgcatctc aattagtcag caaccatagt cccgccccta
     4921 actccgccca tcccgcccct aactccgccc agttccgccc attctccgcc ccatggctga
     4981 ctaatttttt ttatttatgc agaggccgag gccgcctctg cctctgagct attccagaag
     5041 tagtgaggag gcttttttgg aggcctaggc ttttgcaaaa agctcccggg agcttgtata
     5101 tccattttcg gatctgatca agagacagga tgaggatcgt ttcgcatgat tgaacaagat
     5161 ggattgcacg caggttctcc ggccgcttgg gtggagaggc tattcggcta tgactgggca
     5221 caacagacaa tcggctgctc tgatgccgcc gtgttccggc tgtcagcgca ggggcgcccg
     5281 gttctttttg tcaagaccga cctgtccggt gccctgaatg aactgcagga cgaggcagcg
     5341 cggctatcgt ggctggccac gacgggcgtt ccttgcgcag ctgtgctcga cgttgtcact
     5401 gaagcgggaa gggactggct gctattgggc gaagtgccgg ggcaggatct cctgtcatct
     5461 caccttgctc ctgccgagaa agtatccatc atggctgatg caatgcggcg gctgcatacg
     5521 cttgatccgg ctacctgccc attcgaccac caagcgaaac atcgcatcga gcgagcacgt
     5581 actcggatgg aagccggtct tgtcgatcag gatgatctgg acgaagagca tcaggggctc
     5641 gcgccagccg aactgttcgc caggctcaag gcgcgcatgc ccgacggcga ggatctcgtc
     5701 gtgacccatg gcgatgcctg cttgccgaat atcatggtgg aaaatggccg cttttctgga
     5761 ttcatcgact gtggccggct gggtgtggcg gaccgctatc aggacatagc gttggctacc
     5821 cgtgatattg ctgaagagct tggcggcgaa tgggctgacc gcttcctcgt gctttacggt
     5881 atcgccgctc ccgattcgca gcgcatcgcc ttctatcgcc ttcttgacga gttcttctga
     5941 gcgggactct ggggttcgaa atgaccgacc aagcgacgcc caacctgcca tcacgagatt
     6001 tcgattccac cgccgccttc tatgaaaggt tgggcttcgg aatcgttttc cgggacgccg
     6061 gctggatgat cctccagcgc ggggatctca tgctggagtt cttcgcccac cccaacttgt
     6121 ttattgcagc ttataatggt tacaaataaa gcaatagcat cacaaatttc acaaataaag
     6181 catttttttc actgcattct agttgtggtt tgtccaaact catcaatgta tcttatcatg
     6241 tctgtatacc gtcgacctct agctagagct tggcgtaatc atggtcatag ctgtttcctg
     6301 tgtgaaattg ttatccgctc acaattccac acaacatacg agccggaagc ataaagtgta
     6361 aagcctgggg tgcctaatga gtgagctaac tcacattaat tgcgttgcgc tcactgcccg
     6421 ctttccagtc gggaaacctg tcgtgccagc tgcattaatg aatcggccaa cgcgcgggga
     6481 gaggcggttt gcgtattggg cgctcttccg cttcctcgct cactgactcg ctgcgctcgg
     6541 tcgttcggct gcggcgagcg gtatcagctc actcaaaggc ggtaatacgg ttatccacag
     6601 aatcagggga taacgcagga aagaacatgt gagcaaaagg ccagcaaaag gccaggaacc
     6661 gtaaaaaggc cgcgttgctg gcgtttttcc ataggctccg cccccctgac gagcatcaca
     6721 aaaatcgacg ctcaagtcag aggtggcgaa acccgacagg actataaaga taccaggcgt
     6781 ttccccctgg aagctccctc gtgcgctctc ctgttccgac cctgccgctt accggatacc
     6841 tgtccgcctt tctcccttcg ggaagcgtgg cgctttctca tagctcacgc tgtaggtatc
     6901 tcagttcggt gtaggtcgtt cgctccaagc tgggctgtgt gcacgaaccc cccgttcagc
     6961 ccgaccgctg cgccttatcc ggtaactatc gtcttgagtc caacccggta agacacgact
     7021 tatcgccact ggcagcagcc actggtaaca ggattagcag agcgaggtat gtaggcggtg
     7081 ctacagagtt cttgaagtgg tggcctaact acggctacac tagaagaaca gtatttggta
     7141 tctgcgctct gctgaagcca gttaccttcg gaaaaagagt tggtagctct tgatccggca
     7201 aacaaaccac cgctggtagc ggtttttttg tttgcaagca gcagattacg cgcagaaaaa
     7261 aaggatctca agaagatcct ttgatctttt ctacggggtc tgacgctcag tggaacgaaa
     7321 actcacgtta agggattttg gtcatgagat tatcaaaaag gatcttcacc tagatccttt
     7381 taaattaaaa atgaagtttt aaatcaatct aaagtatata tgagtaaact tggtctgaca
     7441 gttaccaatg cttaatcagt gaggcaccta tctcagcgat ctgtctattt cgttcatcca
     7501 tagttgcctg actccccgtc gtgtagataa ctacgatacg ggagggctta ccatctggcc
     7561 ccagtgctgc aatgataccg cgagacccac gctcaccggc tccagattta tcagcaataa
     7621 accagccagc cggaagggcc gagcgcagaa gtggtcctgc aactttatcc gcctccatcc
     7681 agtctattaa ttgttgccgg gaagctagag taagtagttc gccagttaat agtttgcgca
     7741 acgttgttgc cattgctaca ggcatcgtgg tgtcacgctc gtcgtttggt atggcttcat
     7801 tcagctccgg ttcccaacga tcaaggcgag ttacatgatc ccccatgttg tgcaaaaaag
     7861 cggttagctc cttcggtcct ccgatcgttg tcagaagtaa gttggccgca gtgttatcac
     7921 tcatggttat ggcagcactg cataattctc ttactgtcat gccatccgta agatgctttt
     7981 ctgtgactgg tgagtactca accaagtcat tctgagaata gtgtatgcgg cgaccgagtt
     8041 gctcttgccc ggcgtcaata cgggataata ccgcgccaca tagcagaact ttaaaagtgc
     8101 tcatcattgg aaaacgttct tcggggcgaa aactctcaag gatcttaccg ctgttgagat
     8161 ccagttcgat gtaacccact cgtgcaccca actgatcttc agcatctttt actttcacca
     8221 gcgtttctgg gtgagcaaaa acaggaaggc aaaatgccgc aaaaaaggga ataagggcga
     8281 cacggaaatg ttgaatactc atactcttcc tttttcaata ttattgaagc atttatcagg
     8341 gttattgtct catgagcgga tacatatttg aatgtattta gaaaaataaa caaatagggg
     8401 ttccgcgcac atttccccga aaagtgccac ctgacg
//
